>Addgene plasmid #145638 | pGBW-m4046862 | depositor full sequence | sequence record 287815 | Full Sequence
GATCTCGATCCCGCGAAATTAATACGACTCACTATAGGGGAATTGTGAGCGGATAACAATTCCCCTCTAG
AAATAATTTTGTTTAACTTTAAGAAGGAGACTCTTCTATGATTGAACTTTCATTAATTGACTTCTATTTG
TGCTTTTTAGCCTTTCTGCTATTCCTTGTTTTAATTATGCTTATTATCTTTTGGTTCTCACTTGAACTGC
AAGATCATAATGAAACTTGTCACGCCGAGAACCTGTACTTTCAAAGCGACTACAAGGATGATGATGACAA
ATAACCGGCTTATCGGTCAGTTTCACCTGATTTACGTAAAAACCCGCTTCGGCGGGTTTTTGCTTTTGGA
GGGGCAGAAAGATGAATGACTGTCCACGACGCTATACCCAAAAGAAATTGAGATCCTTTTTTTCTGCGCG
TAATCTGCTGCTTGCAAACAAAAAAACCACCGCTACCAGCGGTGGTTTGTTTGCCGGATCAAGAGCTACC
AACTCTTTTTCCGAAGGTAACTGGCTTCAGCAGAGCGCAGATACCAAATACTGTTCTTCTAGTGTAGCCG
TAGTTAGGCCACCACTTCAAGAACTCTGTAGCACCGCCTACATACCTCGCTCTGCTAATCCTGTTACCAG
TGGCTGCTGCCAGTGGCGATAAGTCGTGTCTTACCGGGTTGGACTCAAGACGATAGTTACCGGATAAGGC
GCAGCGGTCGGGCTGAACGGGGGGTTCGTGCACACAGCCCAGCTTGGAGCGAACGACCTACACCGAACTG
AGATACCTACAGCGTGAGCTATGAGAAAGCGCCACGCTTCCCGAAGGGAGAAAGGCGGACAGGTATCCGG
TAAGCGGCAGGGTCGGAACAGGAGAGCGCACGAGGGAGCTTCCAGGGGGAAACGCCTGGTATCTTTATAG
TCCTGTCGGGTTTCGCCACCTCTGACTTGAGCGTCGATTTTTGTGATGCTCGTCAGGGGGGCGGAGCCTA
TGGAAATTGATCGGGCACGTAAGAGGTTCCAACTTTCACCATAATGAAATAAGATCACTACCGGGCGTAT
TTTTTGAGTTATCGAGATTTTCAGGAGCTAAGGAAGCTAAAATGGAGAAAAAAATCACTGGATATACCAC
CGTTGATATATCCCAATGGCATCGTAAAGAACATTTTGAGGCATTTCAGTCAGTTGCTCAATGTACCTAT
AACCAGACCGTTCAGCTGGATATTACGGCCTTTTTAAAGACCGTAAAGAAAAATAAGCACAAGTTTTATC
CGGCCTTTATTCACATTCTTGCCCGCCTGATGAATGCTCATCCGGAATTTCGTATGGCAATGAAAGACGG
TGAGCTGGTGATATGGGATAGTGTTCACCCTTGTTACACCGTTTTCCATGAGCAAACTGAAACGTTTTCA
TCGCTCTGGAGTGAATACCACGACGATTTCCGGCAGTTTCTACACATATATTCGCAAGATGTGGCGTGTT
ACGGTGAAAACCTGGCCTATTTCCCTAAAGGGTTTATTGAGAATATGTTTTTCGTTTCAGCCAATCCCTG
GGTGAGTTTCACCAGTTTTGATTTAAACGTGGCCAATATGGACAACTTCTTCGCCCCCGTTTTCACCATG
GGCAAATATTATACGCAAGGCGACAAGGTGCTGATGCCGCTGGCGATTCAGGTTCATCATGCCGTTTGTG
ATGGCTTCCATGTCGGCAGAATGCTTAATGAATTACAACAGTACTGCGATGAGTGGCAGGGCGGGGCGTA
ATTTGATATCGAGCTCGCTTGGACTCCTGTTGATAGATCCAGTAATGACCTCAGAACTCCATCTGGATTT
GTTCAGAACGCTCGGTTGCCGCCGGGCGTTTTTTATTGGT
Features (pLannotate 1.2.2; 9 found; start..end, strand, type, name):
     20..38      +  promoter       T7 promoter: promoter for bacteriophage T7 RNA polymerase
     39..63      +  protein_bind   lac operator: The lac repressor binds to the lac operator to inhibit transcription in E. coli. This inhibition can be relieved by adding lactose or isopropyl-β-D-thiogalactopyranoside (IPTG). lac repressor encoded by lacI
     78..100     +  RBS            RBS: efficient ribosome binding site from bacteriophage T7 gene 10 (Olins and Rangwala, 1989)
    108..236     +  CDS            NS7B_SARS2: Experimental evidence at protein level: Swiss-Prot protein existence level 1. From Severe acute respiratory syndrome coronavirus 2 (2019-nCoV) (SARS-CoV-2).
    257..280     +  CDS            3xFLAG (fragment): three tandem FLAG® epitope tags, followed by an enterokinase cleavage site
    398..986     +  rep_origin     ori: high-copy-number ColE1/pMB1/pBR322/pUC origin of replication
    994..1091    +  promoter       cat promoter: promoter of the E. coli cat gene encoding chloramphenicol acetyltransferase
   1092..1748    +  CDS            cat: CAT_ECOLX - Experimental evidence at protein level: Swiss-Prot protein existence level 1. This enzyme is an effector of chloramphenicol resistance in bacteria. From Escherichia coli. This protein is used as a marker in many commonly used cloning vectors, such as pACYC184.
   1822..1856    +  terminator     lambda t0 terminator: minimal transcription terminator from phage lambda (Scholtissek and Grosse, 1987)
