[The description below was written by a language model from this plasmid's Addgene catalogue record and pLannotate feature annotations shown in this document.]
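Description:
pGBW-m4046862 is a very compact bacterial expression plasmid (about 1.9 kb in the deposited full sequence) built to produce the SARS-CoV-2 accessory protein ORF7b in E. coli. The minimal backbone contributes only a high-copy ColE1/pUC-type origin of replication and a chloramphenicol acetyltransferase (cat) gene driven by its own promoter, so the plasmid is maintained at high copy number under chloramphenicol selection. A lambda t0 terminator lies downstream of the cat gene.

The expression cassette follows a classic T7 design. A bacteriophage T7 promoter is immediately followed by a lac operator, then the efficient ribosome binding site from T7 gene 10 and an ATG start codon leading into the wild-type ORF7b coding sequence, annotated as NS7B_SARS2. Transcription therefore requires a host supplying T7 RNA polymerase. It can be held off by lac repressor bound at the operator and induced with IPTG or lactose. No lacI gene is annotated on the plasmid, so the repressor would presumably have to come from the host. The record describes a C-terminal, backbone-encoded tag consisting of a TEV protease cleavage site followed by a FLAG epitope. The feature table supports this with a short FLAG-type fragment just downstream of the ORF, although the TEV site itself is not separately annotated. This arrangement would allow immunodetection or affinity capture of the small viral protein and subsequent removal of the tag by TEV cleavage. No transcription terminator is annotated directly after the tagged ORF. The plasmid is recorded simply as a bacterial expression reagent for ORF7b, and no further application is stated.
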