Addgene plasmid #145638: pGBW-m4046862
Purpose: Bacterial Expression plasmid for SARS-CoV-2 ORF7b
Depositing lab: Ginkgo Bioworks & Benjie Chen. Depositing organization: Ginkgo Bioworks.
Backbone
  Vector backbone: ori-013 - marker | cmR
  Backbone size w/o insert (bp): 1462
  Vector type: Bacterial Expression
Growth in bacteria
  Bacterial resistance: Chloramphenicol, 25 μg/mL
  Growth temperature: 30°C
  Growth strain: DH5alpha
  Copy number: High Copy
Gene/Insert
  Gene/Insert name: SARS-CoV-2 ORF7b
  Species: Escherichia coli str. K-12 substr. MG1655; Severe acute respiratory syndrome coronavirus 2
  Insert size (bp): 125
  Mutation: wt
  Entrez Gene: ORF7b (a.k.a. GU280_gp08)
  Promoter: Promoter | pT7 ; Operator | lacO ; RBS | T7_rbs ; Start Codon | ATG
  Tag / fusion protein: Cleavable TEV;FLAG_2 (C terminal on backbone)
  Cloning method: Unknown
Resource information
  A portion of this plasmid was derived from a plasmid made by: GinkgoBioworks
Depositor comments: NCBI Reference Sequence: YP_009725318.1
How to cite: pGBW-m4046862 was a gift from Ginkgo Bioworks & Benjie Chen (Addgene plasmid # 145638 ; http://n2t.net/addgene:145638 ; RRID:Addgene_145638)
